Addgene plasmid #41516: TAL-BBL1-ID14
Depositing lab: Veit Hornung. Depositing organization: Universitaetsklinikum Bonn. Publication: A ligation-independent cloning technique for high-throughput assembly of transcription activator-like effector genes. Schmid-Burgk JL, Schmidt T, Kaiser V, Honing K, Hornung V. Nat Biotechnol. 2012 Dec 16. doi: 10.1038/nbt.2460. PubMed 23242165.
Backbone
  Vector backbone: pEGFP-N1Δ4728-2101
  Backbone manufacturer: Clontech
  Backbone size w/o insert (bp): 2638
  Vector type: Mammalian Expression
  Selectable markers: Neomycin (select with G418)
Growth in bacteria
  Bacterial resistance: Kanamycin, 50 μg/mL
  Growth temperature: 37°C
  Growth strain: DH10B
  Copy number: High Copy
Gene/Insert
  Gene/Insert name: Polylinker flanked by 2 Mva1269I cut sites
  Species: Synthetic
  Insert size (bp): 48
  Promoter: SV40
  Cloning method: Unknown
  Sequencing primers: 5′ ASK-FN2 (CGGCCTTTTTACGGTTCCTG); 3′ pBABE_3
Terms and licenses: Academic/Nonprofit Terms; Industry Terms: Not Available to Industry
How to cite: TAL-BBL1-ID14 was a gift from Veit Hornung (Addgene plasmid # 41516 ; http://n2t.net/addgene:41516 ; RRID:Addgene_41516)
