[The description below was written by a language model from this plasmid's Addgene catalogue record and pLannotate feature annotations shown in this document.]
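Description:
TAL-BBL1-ID14 is a small (2,686 bp) cloning backbone derived from Clontech's pEGFP-N1 by a large deletion (the backbone is named pEGFP-N1Δ4728-2101), leaving about 2.6 kb of vector sequence plus a 48 bp synthetic insert. That insert is a polylinker flanked by two Mva1269I restriction sites. The plasmid was deposited with a study describing a ligation-independent cloning method for high-throughput assembly of transcription activator-like effector (TALE) genes. Its name and the flanked polylinker suggest it serves as a receiving backbone for an assembly level in that system, but the record does not spell out its exact role.

The feature table shows what remains of the parent vector. A high-copy ColE1/pUC-type origin supports propagation in E. coli. The Tn5 aminoglycoside phosphotransferase gene (NeoR/KanR) sits downstream of tandem promoters: the bacterial bla (AmpR) promoter, which drives kanamycin resistance in bacteria, and the SV40 enhancer/early promoter, which would allow G418 selection in mammalian cells. The HSV thymidine kinase polyadenylation signal terminates this cassette. The short ble fragment annotated after the resistance gene is probably residual Tn5 sequence, and the bGH poly(A) hit is only a 17 bp fragment, so neither is likely to be functional.

No CMV promoter, EGFP coding sequence or f1 origin is annotated, consistent with the deletion having removed the original expression cassette. The SV40 promoter listed in the catalogue entry therefore appears to drive the selection marker rather than the polylinker. Although catalogued as a mammalian expression vector, the plasmid as recorded carries no expressed payload and is best regarded as a minimal, kanamycin-selected scaffold for building TALE repeat arrays.
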