Features (pLannotate 1.2.2; 7 found; start..end, strand, type, name):
    110..214     +  promoter       AmpR promoter: bla
    216..573     +  promoter       SV40 promoter: SV40 enhancer and early promoter
    608..1402    +  CDS            NeoR/KanR: aminoglycoside phosphotransferase from Tn5; aph(3')-II (or nptII); confers resistance to neomycin, kanamycin, and G418 (Geneticin®)
   1423..1575    +  CDS            ble (fragment): BLE_KLEPN - Experimental evidence at protein level: Swiss-Prot protein existence level 1. Binding protein with a strong affinity to the bleomycin family of antibiotics. Binds to CL990; an antimitotic-antibiotic compound. From Klebsiella pneumoniae.
   1634..1681    +  polyA_signal   HSV TK poly(A) signal: herpes simplex virus thymidine kinase polyadenylation signal (Cole and Stacy, 1985)
   1772..1788    -  polyA_signal   bGH poly(A) signal (fragment): bovine growth hormone polyadenylation signal
   2010..2598    +  rep_origin     ori: high-copy-number ColE1/pMB1/pBR322/pUC origin of replication
>Addgene plasmid #41516 | TAL-BBL1-ID14 | depositor full sequence | sequence record 55385 | TAL-BBL1-ID14 sequence 2686 bps
TGGATAACCGTATTACCGCCGAATGCTGACACCCGACCAAGGTACCTCCGGATCCTGGCTGCAGGTTGTC
GCCAGCATTCCGTCAGGTGGCACTTTTCGGGGAAATGTGCGCGGAACCCCTATTTGTTTATTTTTCTAAA
TACATTCAAATATGTATCCGCTCATGAGACAATAACCCTGATAAATGCTTCAATAATATTGAAAAAGGAA
GAGTCCTGAGGCGGAAAGAACCAGCTGTGGAATGTGTGTCAGTTAGGGTGTGGAAAGTCCCCAGGCTCCC
CAGCAGGCAGAAGTATGCAAAGCATGCATCTCAATTAGTCAGCAACCAGGTGTGGAAAGTCCCCAGGCTC
CCCAGCAGGCAGAAGTATGCAAAGCATGCATCTCAATTAGTCAGCAACCATAGTCCCGCCCCTAACTCCG
CCCATCCCGCCCCTAACTCCGCCCAGTTCCGCCCATTCTCCGCCCCATGGCTGACTAATTTTTTTTATTT
ATGCAGAGGCCGAGGCCGCCTCGGCCTCTGAGCTATTCCAGAAGTAGTGAGGAGGCTTTTTTGGAGGCCT
AGGCTTTTGCAAAGATCGATCAAGAGACAGGATGAGGATCGTTTCGCATGATTGAACAAGATGGATTGCA
CGCAGGTTCTCCGGCCGCTTGGGTGGAGAGGCTATTCGGCTATGACTGGGCACAACAGACAATCGGCTGC
TCTGATGCCGCCGTGTTCCGGCTGTCAGCGCAGGGGCGCCCGGTTCTTTTTGTCAAGACCGACCTGTCCG
GTGCCCTGAATGAACTGCAAGACGAGGCAGCGCGGCTATCGTGGCTGGCCACGACGGGCGTTCCTTGCGC
AGCTGTGCTCGACGTTGTCACTGAAGCGGGAAGGGACTGGCTGCTATTGGGCGAAGTGCCGGGGCAGGAT
CTCCTGTCATCTCACCTTGCTCCTGCCGAGAAAGTATCCATCATGGCTGATGCAATGCGGCGGCTGCATA
CGCTTGATCCGGCTACCTGCCCATTCGACCACCAAGCGAAACATCGCATCGAGCGAGCACGTACTCGGAT
GGAAGCCGGTCTTGTCGATCAGGATGATCTGGACGAAGAGCATCAGGGGCTCGCGCCAGCCGAACTGTTC
GCCAGGCTCAAGGCGAGCATGCCCGACGGCGAGGATCTCGTCGTGACCCATGGCGATGCCTGCTTGCCGA
ATATCATGGTGGAAAATGGCCGCTTTTCTGGATTCATCGACTGTGGCCGGCTGGGTGTGGCGGACCGCTA
TCAGGACATAGCGTTGGCTACCCGTGATATTGCTGAAGAGCTTGGCGGCGAATGGGCTGACCGCTTCCTC
GTGCTTTACGGTATCGCCGCTCCCGATTCGCAGCGCATCGCCTTCTATCGCCTTCTTGACGAGTTCTTCT
GAGCGGGACTCTGGGGTTCGAAATGACCGACCAAGCGACGCCCAACCTGCCATCACGAGATTTCGATTCC
ACCGCCGCCTTCTATGAAAGGTTGGGCTTCGGAATCGTTTTCCGGGACGCCGGCTGGATGATCCTCCAGC
GCGGGGATCTCATGCTGGAGTTCTTCGCCCACCCTAGGGGGAGGCTAACTGAAACACGGAAGGAGACAAT
ACCGGAAGGAACCCGCGCTATGACGGCAATAAAAAGACAGAATAAAACGCACGGTGTTGGGTCGTTTGTT
CATAAACGCGGGGTTCGGTCCCAGGGCTGGCACTCTGTCGATACCCCACCGAGACCCCATTGGGGCCAAT
ACGCCCGCGTTTCTTCCTTTTCCCCACCCCACCCCCCAAGTTCGGGTGAAGGCCCAGGGCTCGCAGCCAA
CGTCGGGGCGGCAGGCCCTGCCATAGCCTCAGGTTACTCATATATACTTTAGATTGATTTAAAACTTCAT
TTTTAATTTAAAAGGATCTAGGTGAAGATCCTTTTTGATAATCTCATGACCAAAATCCCTTAACGTGAGT
TTTCGTTCCACTGAGCGTCAGACCCCGTAGAAAAGATCAAAGGATCTTCTTGAGATCCTTTTTTTCTGCG
CGTAATCTGCTGCTTGCAAACAAAAAAACCACCGCTACCAGCGGTGGTTTGTTTGCCGGATCAAGAGCTA
CCAACTCTTTTTCCGAAGGTAACTGGCTTCAGCAGAGCGCAGATACCAAATACTGTCCTTCTAGTGTAGC
CGTAGTTAGGCCACCACTTCAAGAACTCTGTAGCACCGCCTACATACCTCGCTCTGCTAATCCTGTTACC
AGTGGCTGCTGCCAGTGGCGATAAGTCGTGTCTTACCGGGTTGGACTCAAGACGATAGTTACCGGATAAG
GCGCAGCGGTCGGGCTGAACGGGGGGTTCGTGCACACAGCCCAGCTTGGAGCGAACGACCTACACCGAAC
TGAGATACCTACAGCGTGAGCTATGAGAAAGCGCCACGCTTCCCGAAGGGAGAAAGGCGGACAGGTATCC
GGTAAGCGGCAGGGTCGGAACAGGAGAGCGCACGAGGGAGCTTCCAGGGGGAAACGCCTGGTATCTTTAT
AGTCCTGTCGGGTTTCGCCACCTCTGACTTGAGCGTCGATTTTTGTGATGCTCGTCAGGGGGGCGGAGCC
TATGGAAAAACGCCAGCAACGCGGCCTTTTTACGGTTCCTGGCCTTTTGCTGGCCTTTTGCTCACATGTT
CTTTCCTGCGTTATCCCCTGATTCTG
