>Addgene plasmid #41516 | TAL-BBL1-ID14 | addgene partial sequence | sequence record 55711 | ASK-FN2 5'-CGGCCTTTTTACGGTTCCTG-3'
TGTTCTTTCCTGCGTTATCCCCTGATTCTGTGGATAACCGTATTACCGCCGAATGCTGACACCCGACCAA
GGTACCTCCGGATCCTGGCTGCAGGTTGTCGCCAGCATTCCGTCAGGTGGCACTTTTCGGGGAAATGTGC
GCGGAACCCCTATTTGTTTATTTTTCTAAATACATTCAAATATGTATCCGCTCATGAGACAATAACCCTG
ATAAATGCTTCAATAATATTGAAAAAGGAAGAGTCCTGAGGCGGAAAGAACCAGCTGTGGAATGTGTGTC
AGTTAGGGTGTGGAAAGTCCCCAGGCTCCCCAGCAGGCAGAAGTATGCAAAGCATGCATCTCAATTAGTC
AGCAACCAGGTGTGGAAAGTCCCCAGGCTCCCCAGCAGGCAGAAGTATGCAAAGCATGCATCTCAATTAG
TCAGCAACCATAGTCCCGCCCCTAACTCCGCCCATCCCGCCCCTAACTCCGCCCAGTTCCGCCCATTCTC
CGCCCCATGGCTGACTAATTTTTTTTATTTATGCAGAGGCCGAGGCCGCCTCGGCCTCTGAGCTATTCCA
GAAGTAGTGAGGAGGCTTTTTTGGAGGCCTAGGCTTTTGCAAAGATCGATCAAGAGACAGGATGAGGATC
GTTTCGCATGATTGAACAAGATGGATTGCACGCAGGTTCTCCGGCCGCTTGGGTGGAGAGGCTATTCGGC
TATGACTGGGCACAACAGACAATCGGCTGCTCTGATGCCGCCGTGTTCCGGCTGTCAGCGCAGGGGCGCC
CGGTTCTTTTTGTCAAGACCGACCTGTCCGGTGCCCTGAATGAACTGCAAGACGAGGCAGCGCGGCTATC
GTGGCTGGCCACGACGGGCGTTCCTTGCGCAGCTGTGCTCGACGTTGTCACTGAAGC
